Addgene plasmid #144016: TFORF2352
Purpose: Lentiviral vector for overexpressing transcription factor ORFs with unique 24-bp barcodes. Barcodes facilitate identification of transcription factors in pooled screens.
Depositing lab: Feng Zhang. Depositing organization: Broad Institute. Publication: A transcription factor atlas of directed differentiation. Joung J, Ma S, Tay T, Geiger-Schuller KR, Kirchgatterer PC, Verdine VK, Guo B, Arias-Garcia MA, Allen WE, Singh A, Kuksenko O, Abudayyeh OO, Gootenberg JS, Fu Z, Macrae RK, Buenrostro JD, Regev A, Zhang F. Cell. 2023 Jan 5;186(1):209-229.e26. doi: 10.1016/j.cell.2022.11.026. PubMed 36608654.
Backbone
  Vector backbone: pLX_TRC317
  Backbone manufacturer: Broad Institute Genetic Perturbation Platform
  Backbone size w/o insert (bp): 8264
  Vector type: Mammalian Expression, Lentiviral
  Selectable markers: Puromycin
Growth in bacteria
  Bacterial resistance: Ampicillin, 100 μg/mL
  Growth temperature: 37°C
  Growth strain: NEB Stable
  Copy number: High Copy
Gene/Insert
  Gene/Insert name: ZNF17
  Species: H. sapiens (human)
  Insert size (bp): 2096
  Entrez Gene: ZNF17 (a.k.a. HPF3, KOX10)
  Promoter: EF1a
  Cloning method: Unknown
  Sequencing primers: 5′ GGGTGGAGACTGAAGTTAGGCCAG; 3′ CACATAGCGTAAAAGGAGCAACATAG
Terms and licenses: Academic/Nonprofit Terms; Industry Terms: Not Available to Industry
Depositor comments: XM_017027205,ENST00000307658 . The transcription factor ORF portion of this plasmid was synthesized by Genewiz. Please test multiple small colonies in case of plasmid recombination. To make this collection available in a timely manner, a portion of this collection was not fully sequenced by Addgene. If an Addgene verified full plasmid sequence is not available, please contact us prior to placing an order to request the full sequence.
How to cite: TFORF2352 was a gift from Feng Zhang (Addgene plasmid # 144016 ; http://n2t.net/addgene:144016 ; RRID:Addgene_144016)
