[The description below was written by a language model from this plasmid's Addgene catalogue record and pLannotate feature annotations shown in this document.]
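Description:
TFORF2352 is a third-generation-style, self-inactivating lentiviral expression plasmid built on the pLX_TRC317 backbone and carrying the human zinc finger gene ZNF17 (also known as HPF3 or KOX10). It belongs to a barcoded transcription factor ORF collection. In bacteria it is maintained through a high-copy ColE1/pUC-type origin and selected with ampicillin via the β-lactamase gene. An f1 origin and remnants of a lac/T7/T3 cloning region are also present in the backbone. The depositor notes that the plasmid can recombine, which is a common concern with LTR-containing vectors.

The viral portion begins with an RSV promoter fused to a truncated HIV-1 5' LTR, allowing Tat-independent transcription of the genomic RNA in packaging cells. This is followed by the Ψ packaging signal with a short gag fragment and the Rev response element. An SV40 early promoter/origin drives puromycin N-acetyltransferase for selection of transduced mammalian cells. After a cPPT/CTS element, which aids nuclear import of the viral genome, the EF-1α promoter drives constitutive expression of the synthesized ZNF17 ORF. The automated annotation matches only the first part of the roughly 2.1 kb insert to ZNF17, and the 24-bp barcode described in the catalogue entry is not annotated as a separate feature. A WPRE downstream enhances transcript stability and expression, and the ΔU3 3' LTR inactivates the viral promoter after integration.

The construct is intended for stable overexpression of ZNF17, alone or in pooled transcription factor screens such as directed differentiation studies, where the unique barcode identifies which factor each cell received.
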