Features (pLannotate 1.2.2; 31 found; start..end, strand, type, name):
      5..231     +  promoter       RSV promoter: Rous sarcoma virus enhancer/promoter
    232..412     +  LTR            5' LTR (truncated): truncated 5' long terminal repeat (LTR) from HIV-1
    459..584     +  misc_feature   HIV-1 Ψ: packaging signal of human immunodeficiency virus type 1
    568..931     +  CDS            HIV-1 gag (fragment): gag protein from human immunodeficiency virus 1; gag
   1077..1310    +  misc_feature   RRE: The Rev response element (RRE) of HIV-1 allows for Rev-dependent mRNA export from the nucleus to the cytoplasm.
   1687..1713    +  CDS            Rev (fragment): human immunodeficiency virus 1 (HIV-1) Rev protein; rev; enhances nuclear export of unspliced and incompletely spliced viral mRNAs
   1720..1743    +  promoter       SV40 promoter (fragment): SV40 early promoter
   1744..1815    +  promoter       SV40 promoter (fragment): SV40 enhancer and early promoter
   1839..1974    +  rep_origin     SV40 ori: SV40 origin of replication
   2020..2616    +  CDS            PuroR (fragment): puromycin N-acetyltransferase; pac from Streptomyces; confers resistance to puromycin
   2665..2782    +  misc_feature   cPPT/CTS: central polypurine tract and central termination sequence of HIV-1
   2847..2913    +  CDS            small t antigen (fragment): SV40 (simian virus 40) small t antigen
   2920..4098    +  promoter       EF-1α promoter: strong constitutive promoter for human elongation factor EF-1α
   4121..4771    +  CDS            ZNF17 (fragment): ZNF17_HUMAN - Also known as KIAA1947, KOX10. Experimental evidence at protein level: Swiss-Prot protein existence level 1. May be involved in transcriptional regulation. From Homo sapiens (Human).
   6122..6175    +  promoter       U6 promoter (fragment): RNA polymerase III promoter for human U6 snRNA
   6217..6805    +  misc_feature   WPRE: woodchuck hepatitis virus posttranscriptional regulatory element
   6856..6875    +  misc_feature   cPPT/CTS (fragment): central polypurine tract and central termination sequence of HIV-1
   6877..7110    +  LTR            3' LTR (ΔU3): self-inactivating 3' long terminal repeat (LTR) from HIV-1
   7188..7309    +  polyA_signal   SV40 poly(A) signal: SV40 polyadenylation signal
   7349..7484    +  rep_origin     SV40 ori: SV40 origin of replication
   7505..7523    -  promoter       T7 promoter: promoter for bacteriophage T7 RNA polymerase
   7531..7686    +  CDS            lacZα (fragment): LacZα fragment of β-galactosidase; lacZ fragment
   7691..8119    +  rep_origin     f1 ori (sequence partly withheld): f1 bacteriophage origin of replication; arrow indicates direction of (+) strand synthesis
   8172..8276    +  promoter       AmpR promoter: bla
   8277..9137    +  CDS            AmpR: β-lactamase; bla; confers resistance to ampicillin, carbenicillin, and related antibiotics
   9308..9896    +  rep_origin     ori: high-copy-number ColE1/pMB1/pBR322/pUC origin of replication
  10079..10171   +  CDS            lacI (fragment): lac repressor; lacI; The lac repressor binds to the lac operator to inhibit transcription in E. coli. This inhibition can be relieved by adding lactose or isopropyl-β-D-thiogalactopyranoside (IPTG).
  10184..10205   +  protein_bind   CAP binding site: CAP binding activates transcription in the presence of cAMP. E. coli catabolite activator protein
  10220..10250   +  promoter       lac promoter: promoter for the E. coli lac operon
  10258..10274   +  protein_bind   lac operator: The lac repressor binds to the lac operator to inhibit transcription in E. coli. This inhibition can be relieved by adding lactose or isopropyl-β-D-thiogalactopyranoside (IPTG). lac repressor encoded by lacI
  10319..10337   +  promoter       T3 promoter: promoter for bacteriophage T3 RNA polymerase
>Addgene plasmid #144016 | TFORF2352 | addgene full sequence | sequence record 400523 | Addgene NGS Result
TTAATGTAGTCTTATGCAATACTCTTGTAGTCTTGCAACATGGTAACGATGAGTTAGCAACATGCCTTAC
AAGGAGAGAAAAAGCACCGTGCATGCCGATTGGTGGAAGTAAGGTGGTACGATCGTGCCTTATTAGGAAG
GCAACAGACGGGTCTGACATGGATTGGACGAACCACTGAATTGCCGCATTGCAGAGATATTGTATTTAAG
TGCCTAGCTCGATACATAAACGGGTCTCTCTGGTTAGACCAGATCTGAGCCTGGGAGCTCTCTGGCTAAC
TAGGGAACCCACTGCTTAAGCCTCAATAAAGCTTGCCTTGAGTGCTTCAAGTAGTGTGTGCCCGTCTGTT
GTGTGACTCTGGTAACTAGAGATCCCTCAGACCCTTTTAGTCAGTGTGGAAAATCTCTAGCAGTGGCGCC
CGAACAGGGACTTGAAAGCGAAAGGGAAACCAGAGGAGCTCTCTCGACGCAGGACTCGGCTTGCTGAAGC
GCGCACGGCAAGAGGCGAGGGGCGGCGACTGGTGAGTACGCCAAAAATTTTGACTAGCGGAGGCTAGAAG
GAGAGAGATGGGTGCGAGAGCGTCAGTATTAAGCGGGGGAGAATTAGATCGCGATGGGAAAAAATTCGGT
TAAGGCCAGGGGGAAAGAAAAAATATAAATTAAAACATATAGTATGGGCAAGCAGGGAGCTAGAACGATT
CGCAGTTAATCCTGGCCTGTTAGAAACATCAGAAGGCTGTAGACAAATACTGGGACAGCTACAACCATCC
CTTCAGACAGGATCAGAAGAACTTAGATCATTATATAATACAGTAGCAACCCTCTATTGTGTGCATCAAA
GGATAGAGATAAAAGACACCAAGGAAGCTTTAGACAAGATAGAGGAAGAGCAAAACAAAAGTAAGACCAC
CGCACAGCAAGCGGCCGCTGATCTTCAGACCTGGAGGAGGAGATATGAGGGACAATTGGAGAAGTGAATT
ATATAAATATAAAGTAGTAAAAATTGAACCATTAGGAGTAGCACCCACCAAGGCAAAGAGAAGAGTGGTG
CAGAGAGAAAAAAGAGCAGTGGGAATAGGAGCTTTGTTCCTTGGGTTCTTGGGAGCAGCAGGAAGCACTA
TGGGCGCAGCGTCAATGACGCTGACGGTACAGGCCAGACAATTATTGTCTGGTATAGTGCAGCAGCAGAA
CAATTTGCTGAGGGCTATTGAGGCGCAACAGCATCTGTTGCAACTCACAGTCTGGGGCATCAAGCAGCTC
CAGGCAAGAATCCTGGCTGTGGAAAGATACCTAAAGGATCAACAGCTCCTGGGGATTTGGGGTTGCTCTG
GAAAACTCATTTGCACCACTGCTGTGCCTTGGAATGCTAGTTGGAGTAATAAATCTCTGGAACAGATTTG
GAATCACACGACCTGGATGGAGTGGGACAGAGAAATTAACAATTACACAAGCTTAATACACTCCTTAATT
GAAGAATCGCAAAACCAGCAAGAAAAGAATGAACAAGAATTATTGGAATTAGATAAATGGGCAAGTTTGT
GGAATTGGTTTAACATAACAAATTGGCTGTGGTATATAAAATTATTCATAATGATAGTAGGAGGCTTGGT
AGGTTTAAGAATAGTTTTTGCTGTACTTTCTATAGTGAATAGAGTTAGGCAGGGATATTCACCATTATCG
TTTCAGACCCACCTCCCAACCCCGAGGGGACCCATGCATTGCATCTCAATTAGTCAGCAACCAGGTGTGG
AAAGTCCCCAGGCTCCCCAGCAGGCAGAAGTATGCAAAGCATGCGTCTCAATTAGTCAGCAACCATAGTC
CCGCCCCTAACTCCGCCCATCCCGCCCCTAACTCCGCCCAGTTCCGCCCATTCTCCGCCCCATGGCTGAC
TAATTTTTTTTATTTATGCAGAGGCCGAGGCCGCCTCGGCCTCTGAGCTATTCCAGAAGTAGTGAGGAGG
CTTTTTTGGAGGCCTAGGCTTTTGCAAAAAGCTTTCTAGAGGTACCACCGGAGCTTACCATGACCGAGTA
CAAGCCCACGGTGCGCCTCGCCACCCGCGACGACGTCCCCAGGGCCGTACGCACCCTCGCCGCCGCGTTC
GCCGACTACCCCGCCACGCGCCACACCGTCGATCCGGACCGCCACATCGAGCGGGTCACCGAGCTGCAAG
AACTCTTCCTCACGCGCGTCGGGCTCGACATCGGCAAGGTGTGGGTCGCGGACGACGGCGCCGCCGTGGC
GGTCTGGACCACGCCGGAGAGCGTCGAAGCGGGGGCGGTGTTCGCCGAGATCGGCCCGCGCATGGCCGAG
TTGAGCGGTTCCCGGCTGGCCGCGCAGCAACAGATGGAAGGCCTCCTGGCGCCGCACCGGCCCAAGGAGC
CCGCGTGGTTCCTGGCCACCGTCGGCGTCTCGCCCGACCACCAGGGCAAGGGTCTGGGCAGCGCCGTCGT
GCTCCCCGGAGTGGAGGCGGCCGAGCGCGCCGGGGTGCCCGCCTTCCTGGAGACCTCCGCGCCCCGCAAC
CTCCCCTTCTACGAGCGGCTCGGCTTCACCGTCACCGCCGACGTCGAGGTGCCCGAAGGACCGCGCACCT
GGTGCATGACCCGCAAGCCCGGTGCCAGTTAACGAATTCTAGATCTTGAGACAAATGGCAGTATTCATCC
ACAATTTTAAAAGAAAAGGGGGGATTGGGGGGTACAGTGCAGGGGAAAGAATAGTAGACATAATAGCAAC
AGACATACAAACTAAAGAATTACAAAAACAAATTACAAAAATTCAAAATTTTCGGGTTTATTACAGGGAC
AGCAGAGATCCACTTTGGCGCCGGCTCGAGGCCTGCAGGTGCAAAGATGGATAAAGTTTTAAACAGAGAG
GAATCTTTGCAGCTAATGGACCTTCTAGGTCTTGAAAGGAGTGGGAATTGGCTCCGGTGCCCGTCAGTGG
GCAGAGCGCACATCGCCCACAGTCCCCGAGAAGTTGGGGGGAGGGGTCGGCAATTGAACCGGTGCCTAGA
GAAGGTGGCGCGGGGTAAACTGGGAAAGTGATGTCGTGTACTGGCTCCGCCTTTTTCCCGAGGGTGGGGG
AGAACCGTATATAAGTGCAGTAGTCGCCGTGAACGTTCTTTTTCGCAACGGGTTTGCCGCCAGAACACAG
GTAAGTGCCGTGTGTGGTTCCCGCGGGCCTGGCCTCTTTACGGGTTATGGCCCTTGCGTGCCTTGAATTA
CTTCCACCTGGCTGCAGTACGTGATTCTTGATCCCGAGCTTCGGGTTGGAAGTGGGTGGGAGAGTTCGAG
GCCTTGCGCTTAAGGAGCCCCTTCGCCTCGTGCTTGAGTTGAGGCCTGGCCTGGGCGCTGGGGCCGCCGC
GTGCGAATCTGGTGGCACCTTCGCGCCTGTCTCGCTGCTTTCGATAAGTCTCTAGCCATTTAAAATTTTT
GATGACCTGCTGCGACGCTTTTTTTCTGGCAAGATAGTCTTGTAAATGCGGGCCAAGATCTGCACACTGG
TATTTCGGTTTTTGGGGCCGCGGGCGGCGACGGGGCCCGTGCGTCCCAGCGCACATGTTCGGCGAGGCGG
GGCCTGCGAGCGCGGCCACCGAGAATCGGACGGGGGTAGTCTCAAGCTGGCCGGCCTGCTCTGGTGCCTG
GCCTCGCGCCGCCGTGTATCGCCCCGCCCTGGGCGGCAAGGCTGGCCCGGTCGGCACCAGTTGCGTGAGC
GGAAAGATGGCCGCTTCCCGGCCCTGCTGCAGGGAGCTCAAAATGGAGGACGCGGCGCTCGGGAGAGCGG
GCGGGTGAGTCACCCACACAAAGGAAAAGGGCCTTTCCGTCCTCAGCCGTCGCTTCATGTGACTCCACGG
AGTACCGGGCGCCGTCCAGGCACCTCGATTAGTTCTCGAGCTTTTGGAGTACGTCGTCTTTAGGTTGGGG
GGAGGGGTTTTATGCGATGGAGTTTCCCCACACTGAGTGGGTGGAGACTGAAGTTAGGCCAGCTTGGCAC
TTGATGTAATTCTCCTTGGAATTTGCCCTTTTTGAGTTTGGATCTTGGTTCATTCTCAAGCCTCAGACAG
TGGTTCAAAGTTTTTTTCTTCCATTTCAGGTGTCGTGAGGCTAGCACCGCCACCATGCTTATGGATGCTG
GACAGGATTATATGGTTTTTGAGGACGTGGCCATACATTTCTCCCAGGAGGAGTGGGGAATTCTTAATGA
CGTTCAGAGACACCTGCACAGCGATGTGATGCTGGAGAACTTTGCACTTTTGTCCTCAGTAGGTTGTTGG
CATGGAGCCAAGGATGAGGAGGCACCTTCCAAGCAATGTGTTTCTGTAGGAGTGTCACAGGTCACAACTT
TAAAGCCAGCTTTGTCCACCCAGAAGGCCCAGCCCTGTGAGACATGTAGCTCACTTCTGAAGGACATTCT
ACACCTGGCTGAGCATGACGGAACACACCCCAAGCGTACAGCCAAGCTTTACCTGCACCAAAAGGAGCAT
CTTAGAGAGAAGCTCACCAGAAGTGATGAAGGGAGGCCTTCGTTTGTGAATGACAGTGTTCACCTGGCAA
AGAGGAACCTCACATGCATGCAGGGTGGCAAGGATTTTACTGGTGATTCAGATCTTCAACAACAGGCTCT
TCACAGTGGGTGGAAGCCACACAGGGACACTCATGGTGTGGAGGCCTTTCAAAGTGGACAGAATAATTAC
AGCTGCACCCAATGTGGGAAAGACTTTTGCCACCAACATACACTGTTTGAGCACCAGAAAATCCACACAG
AGGAAAGGCCTTATGAGTGCAGTGAATGTGGCAAATTGTTTAGGTACAACTCCGACCTTATTAAACATCA
GCGAAATCATACTGGAGAAAGGCCTTATAAGTGTAGTGAATGTGGAAAAGCCTTCAGCCTCAAATACAAT
GTTGTTCAACACCAGAAAATTCACACTGGAGAAAGGCCTTATGAGTGCAGTGAATGTGGGAAAGCTTTTC
TTAGAAAGTCTCACCTACTTCAGCACCAGAGGATTCACACCAGGCCAAGGCCTTATGTGTGTAGTGAATG
TGGGAAGGCCTTCCTTACACAGGCTCACCTTGTTGGTCACCAGAAAATTCATACTGGAGAACGGCCTTAT
GGATGCAATGAATGTGGGAAATACTTTATGTACAGTTCAGCACTCATTAGACATCAGAAAGTTCACACTG
GAGAAAGGCCTTTTTATTGCTGTGAATGTGGGAAATTCTTTATGGACAGCTGCACACTCATTATTCACCA
GAGAGTTCATACTGGAGAAAAACCTTATGAATGCAACGAATGTGGGAAATTCTTTAGATACCGTTCCACA
CTCATTAGACATCAGAAAGTTCACACTGGAGAAAAGCCTTATGAGTGTAGTGAATGTGGGAAGTTCTTTA
TGGACACTTCCACACTCATTATTCATCAGAGAGTTCATACTGGAGAAAAGCCTTATGAATGCAACAAATG
TGGGAAATTCTTTAGGTATTGCTTCACACTGAATAGACATCAGAGAGTTCACTCTGGAGAGAGGCCTTAT
GAATGCAGTGAATGTGGCAAATTCTTTGTGGACAGCTGTACACTGAAGAGTCATCAGAGAGTTCACACTG
GAGAAAGACCTTTTGAATGCAGCATTTGTGGGAAATCCTTTAGATGTCGCTCCACACTTGATACACATCA
GAGAATTCACACTGGTGAAAGGCCTTATGAGTGTAGTGAATGTGGGAAATTCTTTAGGCACAACTCAAAT
CATATTAGACATCGGAGAAATCACTTTGGAGAAAGGTCTTTTGAGTGCACTGAGTGTGGGAGAGTTTTTA
GCCAAAATTCCCACCTCATTCGGCACCAAAAAGTTCACACTAGGGAAAGAACTTACAAATGCAGCAAATG
TGGGAAATTTTTTATGGACAGCTCCACACTCATTAGTCATGAGAGAGTTCATACTGGAGAAAAGCCTTAT
GAGTGCAGTGAATGTGGGAAAGTCTTTAGATACAACTCCAGCCTCATTAAACATCGGAGAATTCACACTG
GAGAGAGACCTTATCAGTGCAGTGAATGTGGAAGAGTCTTTAACCAAAATTCTCATCTCATTCAGCACCA
GAAAGTTCACACCAGATAGTAATGAACTAGTCCGTAACTTGAAAGTATTTCGATTTCTTGGCTTTATATA
TCTTGTGGAAAGGACGAAGTATTAGTGCTGCCTACGGCTCGACGCGTTAAGTCGACAATCAACCTCTGGA
TTACAAAATTTGTGAAAGATTGACTGGTATTCTTAACTATGTTGCTCCTTTTACGCTATGTGGATACGCT
GCTTTAATGCCTTTGTATCATGCTATTGCTTCCCGTATGGCTTTCATTTTCTCCTCCTTGTATAAATCCT
GGTTGCTGTCTCTTTATGAGGAGTTGTGGCCCGTTGTCAGGCAACGTGGCGTGGTGTGCACTGTGTTTGC
TGACGCAACCCCCACTGGTTGGGGCATTGCCACCACCTGTCAGCTCCTTTCCGGGACTTTCGCTTTCCCC
CTCCCTATTGCCACGGCGGAACTCATCGCCGCCTGCCTTGCCCGCTGCTGGACAGGGGCTCGGCTGTTGG
GCACTGACAATTCCGTGGTGTTGTCGGGGAAATCATCGTCCTTTCCTTGGCTGCTCGCCTGTGTTGCCAC
CTGGATTCTGCGCGGGACGTCCTTCTGCTACGTCCCTTCGGCCCTCAATCCAGCGGACCTTCCTTCCCGC
GGCCTGCTGCCGGCTCTGCGGCCTCTTCCGCGTCTTCGCCTTCGCCCTCAGACGAGTCGGATCTCCCTTT
GGGCCGCCTCCCCGCGTCGACTTTAAGACCAATGACTTACAAGGCAGCTGTAGATCTTAGCCACTTTTTA
AAAGAAAAGGGGGGACTGGAAGGGCTAATTCACTCCCAACGAAGACAAGATCTGCTTTTTGCTTGTACTG
GGTCTCTCTGGTTAGACCAGATCTGAGCCTGGGAGCTCTCTGGCTAACTAGGGAACCCACTGCTTAAGCC
TCAATAAAGCTTGCCTTGAGTGCTTCAAGTAGTGTGTGCCCGTCTGTTGTGTGACTCTGGTAACTAGAGA
TCCCTCAGACCCTTTTAGTCAGTGTGGAAAATCTCTAGCAGTACGTATAGTAGTTCATGTCATCTTATTA
TTCAGTATTTATAACTTGCAAAGAAATGAATATCAGAGAGTGAGAGGAACTTGTTTATTGCAGCTTATAA
TGGTTACAAATAAAGCAATAGCATCACAAATTTCACAAATAAAGCATTTTTTTCACTGCATTCTAGTTGT
GGTTTGTCCAAACTCATCAATGTATCTTATCATGTCTGGCTCTAGCTATCCCGCCCCTAACTCCGCCCAT
CCCGCCCCTAACTCCGCCCAGTTCCGCCCATTCTCCGCCCCATGGCTGACTAATTTTTTTTATTTATGCA
GAGGCCGAGGCCGCCTCGGCCTCTGAGCTATTCCAGAAGTAGTGAGGAGGCTTTTTTGGAGGCCTAGGGA
CGTACCCAATTCGCCCTATAGTGAGTCGTATTACGCGCGCTCACTGGCCGTCGTTTTACAACGTCGTGAC
TGGGAAAACCCTGGCGTTACCCAACTTAATCGCCTTGCAGCACATCCCCCTTTCGCCAGCTGGCGTAATA
GCGAAGAGGCCCGCACCGATCGCCCTTCCCAACAGTTGCGCAGCCTGAATGGCGAATGGG
[124 nt withheld, positions 7691-7814]
C
[91 nt withheld, positions 7816-7906]
A
[49 nt withheld, positions 7908-7956]
CCTTTGACGTTGGAGTCCACGTTCTTT
[37 nt withheld, positions 7984-8020]
ACCCTATCTCGGTCTATTCTTTTGATTTATAAGGGATTTTGCCGATTTCGGCCTATTGGTTAAAAAATGA
GCTGATTTAACAAAAATTTAACGCGAATTTTAACAAAATATTAACGCTTACAATTTAGGTGGCACTTTTC
GGGGAAATGTGCGCGGAACCCCTATTTGTTTATTTTTCTAAATACATTCAAATATGTATCCGCTCATGAG
ACAATAACCCTGATAAATGCTTCAATAATATTGAAAAAGGAAGAGTATGAGTATTCAACATTTCCGTGTC
GCCCTTATTCCCTTTTTTGCGGCATTTTGCCTTCCTGTTTTTGCTCACCCAGAAACGCTGGTGAAAGTAA
AAGATGCTGAAGATCAGTTGGGTGCACGAGTGGGTTACATCGAACTGGATCTCAACAGCGGTAAGATCCT
TGAGAGTTTTCGCCCCGAAGAACGTTTTCCAATGATGAGCACTTTTAAAGTTCTGCTATGTGGCGCGGTA
TTATCCCGTATTGACGCCGGGCAAGAGCAACTCGGTCGCCGCATACACTATTCTCAGAATGACTTGGTTG
AGTACTCACCAGTCACAGAAAAGCATCTTACGGATGGCATGACAGTAAGAGAATTATGCAGTGCTGCCAT
AACCATGAGTGATAACACTGCGGCCAACTTACTTCTGACAACGATCGGAGGACCGAAGGAGCTAACCGCT
TTTTTGCACAACATGGGGGATCATGTAACTCGCCTTGATCGTTGGGAACCGGAGCTGAATGAAGCCATAC
CAAACGACGAGCGTGACACCACGATGCCTGTAGCAATGGCAACAACGTTGCGCAAACTATTAACTGGCGA
ACTACTTACTCTAGCTTCCCGGCAACAATTAATAGACTGGATGGAGGCGGATAAAGTTGCAGGACCACTT
CTGCGCTCGGCCCTTCCGGCTGGCTGGTTTATTGCTGATAAATCTGGAGCCGGTGAGCGTGGGTCTCGCG
GTATCATTGCAGCACTGGGGCCAGATGGTAAGCCCTCCCGTATCGTAGTTATCTACACGACGGGGAGTCA
GGCAACTATGGATGAACGAAATAGACAGATCGCTGAGATAGGTGCCTCACTGATTAAGCATTGGTAACTG
TCAGACCAAGTTTACTCATATATACTTTAGATTGATTTAAAACTTCATTTTTAATTTAAAAGGATCTAGG
TGAAGATCCTTTTTGATAATCTCATGACCAAAATCCCTTAACGTGAGTTTTCGTTCCACTGAGCGTCAGA
CCCCGTAGAAAAGATCAAAGGATCTTCTTGAGATCCTTTTTTTCTGCGCGTAATCTGCTGCTTGCAAACA
AAAAAACCACCGCTACCAGCGGTGGTTTGTTTGCCGGATCAAGAGCTACCAACTCTTTTTCCGAAGGTAA
CTGGCTTCAGCAGAGCGCAGATACCAAATACTGTTCTTCTAGTGTAGCCGTAGTTAGGCCACCACTTCAA
GAACTCTGTAGCACCGCCTACATACCTCGCTCTGCTAATCCTGTTACCAGTGGCTGCTGCCAGTGGCGAT
AAGTCGTGTCTTACCGGGTTGGACTCAAGACGATAGTTACCGGATAAGGCGCAGCGGTCGGGCTGAACGG
GGGGTTCGTGCACACAGCCCAGCTTGGAGCGAACGACCTACACCGAACTGAGATACCTACAGCGTGAGCT
ATGAGAAAGCGCCACGCTTCCCGAAGGGAGAAAGGCGGACAGGTATCCGGTAAGCGGCAGGGTCGGAACA
GGAGAGCGCACGAGGGAGCTTCCAGGGGGAAACGCCTGGTATCTTTATAGTCCTGTCGGGTTTCGCCACC
TCTGACTTGAGCGTCGATTTTTGTGATGCTCGTCAGGGGGGCGGAGCCTATGGAAAAACGCCAGCAACGC
GGCCTTTTTACGGTTCCTGGCCTTTTGCTGGCCTTTTGCTCACATGTTCTTTCCTGCGTTATCCCCTGAT
TCTGTGGATAACCGTATTACCGCCTTTGAGTGAGCTGATACCGCTCGCCGCAGCCGAACGACCGAGCGCA
GCGAGTCAGTGAGCGAGGAAGCGGAAGAGCGCCCAATACGCAAACCGCCTCTCCCCGCGCGTTGGCCGAT
TCATTAATGCAGCTGGCACGACAGGTTTCCCGACTGGAAAGCGGGCAGTGAGCGCAACGCAATTAATGTG
AGTTAGCTCACTCATTAGGCACCCCAGGCTTTACACTTTATGCTTCCGGCTCGTATGTTGTGTGGAATTG
TGAGCGGATAACAATTTCACACAGGAAACAGCTATGACCATGATTACGCCAAGCGCGCAATTAACCCTCA
CTAAAGGGAACAAAAGCTGGAGCTGCAAGC
