>Addgene plasmid #144016 | TFORF2352 | depositor partial sequence | sequence record 284172 | Insert
ACCGCCACCATGCTTATGGATGCTGGACAGGATTATATGGTTTTTGAGGACGTGGCCATACATTTCTCCC
AGGAGGAGTGGGGAATTCTTAATGACGTTCAGAGACACCTGCACAGCGATGTGATGCTGGAGAACTTTGC
ACTTTTGTCCTCAGTAGGTTGTTGGCATGGAGCCAAGGATGAGGAGGCACCTTCCAAGCAATGTGTTTCT
GTAGGAGTGTCACAGGTCACAACTTTAAAGCCAGCTTTGTCCACCCAGAAGGCCCAGCCCTGTGAGACAT
GTAGCTCACTTCTGAAGGACATTCTACACCTGGCTGAGCATGACGGAACACACCCCAAGCGTACAGCCAA
GCTTTACCTGCACCAAAAGGAGCATCTTAGAGAGAAGCTCACCAGAAGTGATGAAGGGAGGCCTTCGTTT
GTGAATGACAGTGTTCACCTGGCAAAGAGGAACCTCACATGCATGCAGGGTGGCAAGGATTTTACTGGTG
ATTCAGATCTTCAACAACAGGCTCTTCACAGTGGGTGGAAGCCACACAGGGACACTCATGGTGTGGAGGC
CTTTCAAAGTGGACAGAATAATTACAGCTGCACCCAATGTGGGAAAGACTTTTGCCACCAACATACACTG
TTTGAGCACCAGAAAATCCACACAGAGGAAAGGCCTTATGAGTGCAGTGAATGTGGCAAATTGTTTAGGT
ACAACTCCGACCTTATTAAACATCAGCGAAATCATACTGGAGAAAGGCCTTATAAGTGTAGTGAATGTGG
AAAAGCCTTCAGCCTCAAATACAATGTTGTTCAACACCAGAAAATTCACACTGGAGAAAGGCCTTATGAG
TGCAGTGAATGTGGGAAAGCTTTTCTTAGAAAGTCTCACCTACTTCAGCACCAGAGGATTCACACCAGGC
CAAGGCCTTATGTGTGTAGTGAATGTGGGAAGGCCTTCCTTACACAGGCTCACCTTGTTGGTCACCAGAA
AATTCATACTGGAGAACGGCCTTATGGATGCAATGAATGTGGGAAATACTTTATGTACAGTTCAGCACTC
ATTAGACATCAGAAAGTTCACACTGGAGAAAGGCCTTTTTATTGCTGTGAATGTGGGAAATTCTTTATGG
ACAGCTGCACACTCATTATTCACCAGAGAGTTCATACTGGAGAAAAACCTTATGAATGCAACGAATGTGG
GAAATTCTTTAGATACCGTTCCACACTCATTAGACATCAGAAAGTTCACACTGGAGAAAAGCCTTATGAG
TGTAGTGAATGTGGGAAGTTCTTTATGGACACTTCCACACTCATTATTCATCAGAGAGTTCATACTGGAG
AAAAGCCTTATGAATGCAACAAATGTGGGAAATTCTTTAGGTATTGCTTCACACTGAATAGACATCAGAG
AGTTCACTCTGGAGAGAGGCCTTATGAATGCAGTGAATGTGGCAAATTCTTTGTGGACAGCTGTACACTG
AAGAGTCATCAGAGAGTTCACACTGGAGAAAGACCTTTTGAATGCAGCATTTGTGGGAAATCCTTTAGAT
GTCGCTCCACACTTGATACACATCAGAGAATTCACACTGGTGAAAGGCCTTATGAGTGTAGTGAATGTGG
GAAATTCTTTAGGCACAACTCAAATCATATTAGACATCGGAGAAATCACTTTGGAGAAAGGTCTTTTGAG
TGCACTGAGTGTGGGAGAGTTTTTAGCCAAAATTCCCACCTCATTCGGCACCAAAAAGTTCACACTAGGG
AAAGAACTTACAAATGCAGCAAATGTGGGAAATTTTTTATGGACAGCTCCACACTCATTAGTCATGAGAG
AGTTCATACTGGAGAAAAGCCTTATGAGTGCAGTGAATGTGGGAAAGTCTTTAGATACAACTCCAGCCTC
ATTAAACATCGGAGAATTCACACTGGAGAGAGACCTTATCAGTGCAGTGAATGTGGAAGAGTCTTTAACC
AAAATTCTCATCTCATTCAGCACCAGAAAGTTCACACCAGATAGTAATGAACTAGTCCGTAACTTGAAAG
TATTTCGATTTCTTGGCTTTATATATCTTGTGGAAAGGACGAAGTATTAGTGCTGCCTACGGCTCG
