>Addgene plasmid #144016 | TFORF2352 | depositor partial sequence | sequence record 284173 | Barcode
AGTATTAGTGCTGCCTACGGCTCG
